Addgene plasmid #89432: pSG5-hSyntenin2a
Purpose: mammalian expression of human Syntenin2a
Depositing lab: Fritz Rathjen. Depositing organization: Max-Delbrueck-Centrum fuer Molekulare Medizin (MDC). Publication: The neural cell recognition molecule neurofascin interacts with syntenin-1 but not with syntenin-2, both of which reveal self-associating activity. Koroll M, Rathjen FG, Volkmer H. J Biol Chem. 2001 Apr 6;276(14):10646-54. doi: 10.1074/jbc.M010647200. Epub 2001 Jan 4. PubMed 11152476.
Backbone
  Vector backbone: pSG5
  Backbone manufacturer: Stratagene
  Vector type: Mammalian Expression
Growth in bacteria
  Bacterial resistance: Ampicillin, 100 μg/mL
  Growth temperature: 37°C
  Growth strain: DH5alpha
  Copy number: High Copy
Gene/Insert
  Gene/Insert name: SDCBP2 (alt name: Syntenin-2)
  Species: H. sapiens (human)
  Entrez Gene: SDCBP2 (a.k.a. SITAC, SITAC18, ST-2, ST2)
  Promoter: SV40
  Cloning method: Restriction Enzyme; 5′ cloning site EcoRI (unknown if destroyed); 3′ cloning site EcoRI (unknown if destroyed)
  Sequencing primers: 5′ T7
Terms and licenses: Academic/Nonprofit Terms; Industry Terms: Not Available to Industry
How to cite: pSG5-hSyntenin2a was a gift from Fritz Rathjen (Addgene plasmid # 89432 ; http://n2t.net/addgene:89432 ; RRID:Addgene_89432)
