[The description below was written by a language model from this plasmid's Addgene catalogue record and pLannotate feature annotations shown in this document.]
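Description:
pSG5-hSyntenin2a is a mammalian expression plasmid of about 5.0 kb built on the pSG5 backbone and carrying the human SDCBP2 (syntenin-2) coding sequence, here the 2a form. In bacteria it is maintained as a high-copy plasmid through a ColE1/pUC-type origin and selected with ampicillin via the β-lactamase gene and its own promoter. An f1 phage origin is also present, which allows production of single-stranded DNA. Short remnants of rop, the pBR322 bom region and lacZα are annotated, but they are backbone leftovers rather than functional elements. No mammalian selection marker is annotated, which suggests the plasmid is suited mainly to transient transfection.

The expression cassette follows the standard pSG5 layout. The SV40 enhancer and early promoter drive transcription through a rabbit β-globin intron, which typically improves processing and yield of the mRNA. This is followed by the SDCBP2 open reading frame and an SV40 polyadenylation signal. A T7 promoter sits between the intron and the insert, so the same plasmid can serve as a template for in vitro transcription with T7 RNA polymerase, and it also provides the sequencing primer site. The insert was cloned into an EcoRI site at both ends, so orientation was not forced by the cloning; the annotated sequence shows the coding sequence in the sense orientation relative to the promoter. No epitope tag or reporter fusion is annotated.

The stated purpose is expression of human syntenin-2a in mammalian cells. Syntenin-2 is annotated as a phosphatidylinositol 4,5-bisphosphate-binding protein, and the associated study compared syntenin-1 and syntenin-2 for interaction with the neural cell recognition molecule neurofascin and for self-association.
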