Features (pLannotate 1.2.2; 12 found; start..end, strand, type, name):
    128..477     +  promoter       SV40 promoter: SV40 enhancer and early promoter
    508..1080    +  intron         β-globin intron: intron from rabbit β-globin gene
   1135..1153    +  promoter       T7 promoter: promoter for bacteriophage T7 RNA polymerase
   1162..2037    +  CDS            SDCBP2: SDCB2_HUMAN - Also known as SITAC18. Experimental evidence at protein level: Swiss-Prot protein existence level 1. Binds phosphatidylinositol 4,5-bisphosphate (PIP2). May play a role in the organization of nuclear PIP2, cell division and cell survival (PubMed:15961997). From Homo sapiens (Human).
   2141..2262    +  polyA_signal   SV40 poly(A) signal: SV40 polyadenylation signal
   2467..3055    -  rep_origin     ori: high-copy-number ColE1/pMB1/pBR322/pUC origin of replication
   3226..4086    -  CDS            AmpR: β-lactamase; bla; confers resistance to ampicillin, carbenicillin, and related antibiotics
   4087..4191    -  promoter       AmpR promoter: bla
   4286..4321    +  CDS            rop (fragment): Rop protein, which maintains plasmids at low copy number; rop
   4423..4522    +  misc_feature   bom (fragment): basis of mobility region from pBR322
   4550..4978    -  rep_origin     f1 ori (sequence partly withheld): f1 bacteriophage origin of replication; arrow indicates direction of (+) strand synthesis
   4982..118     -  CDS            lacZα (fragment) (across the origin): LacZα fragment of β-galactosidase; lacZ fragment
>Addgene plasmid #89432 | pSG5-hSyntenin2a | addgene full sequence | sequence record 177643 | Addgene NGS Result
GTGCGGGCCTCTTCGCTATTACGCCAGCTGGCGAAAGGGGGATGTGCTGCAAGGCGATTAAGTTGGGTAA
CGCCAGGGTTTTCCCAGTCACGACGTTGTAAAACGACGGCCAGTGAATTGTCGACTTCTGAGGCGGAAAG
AACCAGCTGTGGAATGTGTGTCAGTTAGGGTGTGGAAAGTCCCCAGGCTCCCCAGCAGGCAGAAGTATGC
AAAGCATGCATCTCAATTAGTCAGCAAGGAAAGTCCCCAGGCTCCCCAGCAGGCAGAAGTATGCAAAGCA
TGCATCTCAATTAGTCAGCAACCATAGTCCCGCCCCTAACTCCGCCCATCCCGCCCCTAACTCCGCCCAG
TTCCGCCCATTCTCCGCCCCATGGCTGACTAATTTTTTTTATTTATGCAGAGGCCGAGGCCGCCTCGGCC
TCTGAGCTATTCCAGAAGTAGTGAAGAGGCTTTTTTGGAGGCCTAGGCTTTTGCAAAAAGCTCCGGATCG
ATCCTGAGAACTTCAGGGTGAGTTTGGGGACCCTTGATTGTTCTTTCTTTTTCGCTATTGTAAAATTCAT
GTTATATGGAGGGGGCAAAGTTTTCAGGGTGTTGTTTAGAATGGGAAGATGTCCCTTGTATCACCATGGA
CCCTCATGATAATTTTGTTTCTTTCACTTTCTACTCTGTTGACAACCATTGTCTCCTCTTATTTTCTTTT
CATTTTCTGTAACTTTTTCGTTAAACTTTAGCTTGCATTTGTAACGAATTTTTAAATTCACTTTTGTTTA
TTTGTCAGATTGTAAGTACTTTCTCTAATCACTTTTTTTTCAAGGCAATCAGGGTATATTATATTGTACT
TCAGCACAGTTTTAGAGAACAATTGTTATAATTAAATGATAAGGTAGAATATTTCTGCATATAAATTCTG
GCTGGCGTGGAAATATTCTTATTGGTAGAAACAACTACATCCTGGTCATCATCCTGCCTTTCTCTTTATG
GTTACAATGATATACACTGTTTGAGATGAGGATAAAATACTCTGAGTCCAAACCGGGCCCCTCTGCTAAC
CATGTTCATGCCTTCTTCTTTTTCCTACAGCTCCTGGGCAACGTGCTGGTTATTGTGCTGTCTCATCATT
TTGGCAAAGAATTGTAATACGACTCACTATAGGGCGAATTCATGTCATCCCTGTACCCATCTCTAGAGGA
CCTAAAAGTGGACCAAGCCATTCAGGCCCAGGTCAGAGCCTCACCCAAGATGCCAGCCCTGCCAGTCCAG
GCAACAGCCATTTCCCCACCACCAGTTTTGTACCCAAACTTGGCAGAACTGGAAAATTATATGGGTCTTT
CCCTCTCCAGCCAAGAAGTCCAGGAGAGCCTGCTTCATATTCCAGAGGGTGACAGTACAGCGGTCTCGGG
CCCCGGGCCCGGCCAGATGGTGGCACCGGTAACCGGGTACAGCCTGGGCGTGCGGCGAGCTGAGATCAAG
CCCGGGGTGCGCGAGATCCACCTGTGCAAGGACGAGCGCGGCAAGACCGGGCTGAGGCTGCGGAAGGTCG
ACCAGGGGCTCTTTGTGCAGTTGGTCCAGGCCAACACCCCTGCATCCCTTGTGGGGCTGCGCTTTGGGGA
CCAGCTCCTGCAGATTGACGGGCGTGACTGTGCTGGGTGGAGCTCGCACAAAGCCCATCAGGTGGTGAAG
AAGGCATCAGGCGATAAGATTGTCATGGTGGTTCGGGACAGGCCGTTCCAGCGGACTGTCACCATGCACA
AGGACAGCATGGGCCATGTCGGCTTCGTGATCAAGAAGGGGAAGATTGTCTCTCTGGTCAAAGGGAGTTC
TGCGGCCCGCAACGGGCTCCTCACCAACCACTACGTGTGTGAGGTGGACGGGCAGAATGTTATCGGGCTG
AAGGACAAAAAGATCATGGAGATTCTGGCCACGGCTGGGAACGTTGTCACCCTGACCATCATCCCCAGTG
TGATCTACGAGCACATGGTCAAAAAGTTGCCTCCAGTCCTGCTCCACCACACCATGGACCACTCCATCCC
AGATGCCTGAAGCCACTGCAGGGCAGGGCAGGCAGGGGGGGCTTCCCGCCCTCCTGCAGCAAAGGGCAAC
CACCCTCGGATGAATTCGGATCCAGATCTTATTAAAGCAGAACTTGTTTATTGCAGCTTATAATGGTTAC
AAATAAAGCAATAGCATCACAAATTTCACAAATAAAGCATTTTTTTCACTGCATTCTAGTTGTGGTTTGT
CCAAACTCATCAATGTATCTTATCATGTCTGGTCGACTCTAGACTCTTCCGCTTCCTCGCTCACTGACTC
GCTGCGCTCGGTCGTTCGGCTGCGGCGAGCGGTATCAGCTCACTCAAAGGCGGTAATACGGTTATCCACA
GAATCAGGGGATAACGCAGGAAAGAACATGTGAGCAAAAGGCCAGCAAAAGGCCAGGAACCGTAAAAAGG
CCGCGTTGCTGGCGTTTTTCCATAGGCTCCGCCCCCCTGACGAGCATCACAAAAATCGACGCTCAAGTCA
GAGGTGGCGAAACCCGACAGGACTATAAAGATACCAGGCGTTTCCCCCTGGAAGCTCCCTCGTGCGCTCT
CCTGTTCCGACCCTGCCGCTTACCGGATACCTGTCCGCCTTTCTCCCTTCGGGAAGCGTGGCGCTTTCTC
ATAGCTCACGCTGTAGGTATCTCAGTTCGGTGTAGGTCGTTCGCTCCAAGCTGGGCTGTGTGCACGAACC
CCCCGTTCAGCCCGACCGCTGCGCCTTATCCGGTAACTATCGTCTTGAGTCCAACCCGGTAAGACACGAC
TTATCGCCACTGGCAGCAGCCACTGGTAACAGGATTAGCAGAGCGAGGTATGTAGGCGGTGCTACAGAGT
TCTTGAAGTGGTGGCCTAACTACGGCTACACTAGAAGAACAGTATTTGGTATCTGCGCTCTGCTGAAGCC
AGTTACCTTCGGAAAAAGAGTTGGTAGCTCTTGATCCGGCAAACAAACCACCGCTGGTAGCGGTGGTTTT
TTTGTTTGCAAGCAGCAGATTACGCGCAGAAAAAAAGGATCTCAAGAAGATCCTTTGATCTTTTCTACGG
GGTCTGACGCTCAGTGGAACGAAAACTCACGTTAAGGGATTTTGGTCATGAGATTATCAAAAAGGATCTT
CACCTAGATCCTTTTAAATTAAAAATGAAGTTTTAAATCAATCTAAAGTATATATGAGTAAACTTGGTCT
GACAGTTACCAATGCTTAATCAGTGAGGCACCTATCTCAGCGATCTGTCTATTTCGTTCATCCATAGTTG
CCTGACTCCCCGTCGTGTAGATAACTACGATACGGGAGGGCTTACCATCTGGCCCCAGTGCTGCAATGAT
ACCGCGAGACCCACGCTCACCGGCTCCAGATTTATCAGCAATAAACCAGCCAGCCGGAAGGGCCGAGCGC
AGAAGTGGTCCTGCAACTTTATCCGCCTCCATCCAGTCTATTAATTGTTGCCGGGAAGCTAGAGTAAGTA
GTTCGCCAGTTAATAGTTTGCGCAACGTTGTTGCCATTGCTACAGGCATCGTGGTGTCACGCTCGTCGTT
TGGTATGGCTTCATTCAGCTCCGGTTCCCAACGATCAAGGCGAGTTACATGATCCCCCATGTTGTGCAAA
AAAGCGGTTAGCTCCTTCGGTCCTCCGATCGTTGTCAGAAGTAAGTTGGCCGCAGTGTTATCACTCATGG
TTATGGCAGCACTGCATAATTCTCTTACTGTCATGCCATCCGTAAGATGCTTTTCTGTGACTGGTGAGTA
CTCAACCAAGTCATTCTGAGAATAGTGTATGCGGCGACCGAGTTGCTCTTGCCCGGCGTCAATACGGGAT
AATACCGCGCCACATAGCAGAACTTTAAAAGTGCTCATCATTGGAAAACGTTCTTCGGGGCGAAAACTCT
CAAGGATCTTACCGCTGTTGAGATCCAGTTCGATGTAACCCACTCGTGCACCCAACTGATCTTCAGCATC
TTTTACTTTCACCAGCGTTTCTGGGTGAGCAAAAACAGGAAGGCAAAATGCCGCAAAAAAGGGAATAAGG
GCGACACGGAAATGTTGAATACTCATACTCTTCCTTTTTCAATATTATTGAAGCATTTATCAGGGTTATT
GTCTCATGAGCGGATACATATTTGAATGTATTTAGAAAAATAAACAAATAGGGGTTCCGCGCACATTTCC
CCGAAAAGTGCCACCTGACGTCTAAGAAACCATTATTATCATGACATTAACCTATAAAAATAGGCGTATC
ACGAGGCCCTTTCGTCTCGCGCGTTTCGGTGATGACGGTGAAAACCTCTGACACATGCAGCTCCCGGAGA
CGGTCACAGCTTGTCTGTAAGCGGATGCCGGGAGCAGACAAGCCCGTCAGGGCGCGTCAGCGGGTGTTGG
CGGGTGTCGGGGCTGGCTTAACTATGCGGCATCAGAGCAGATTGTACTGAGAGTGCACCATATGCGGTGT
GAAATACCGCACAGATGCGTAAGGAGAAAATACCGCATCAGGAAATTGTAAGCGTTAATATTTTGTTAAA
ATTCGCGTTAAATTTTTGTTAAATCAGCTCATTTTTTAACCAATAGGCCGAAATCGGCAAAATCCCTTAT
AAATCAAAAGAATAGACCGAGATAGGGT
[37 nt withheld, positions 4649-4685]
AAAGAACGTGGACTCCAACGTCAAAGG
[49 nt withheld, positions 4713-4761]
T
[91 nt withheld, positions 4763-4853]
G
[124 nt withheld, positions 4855-4978]
CCATTCGCCATTCAGGCTGCGCAACTGTTGGGAAGGGCGATCG
